>Addgene plasmid #45055 | pYES-mtBFP | addgene partial sequence | sequence record 64003 | URA3-R2 5'-TTGGCGGATAATGCCTTTAG-3'
GAAATCAGTCAAGATATCCACATGTGTTTTTAGTAAACAAATTTTGGGACCTAATGCTTCAACTAACTCC
AGTAATTCCTTGGTGGTACGAACATCCAATGAAGCACACAAGTTTGTTTGCTTTTCGTGCATGATATTAA
ATAGCTTGGCAGCAACAGGACTAGGATGAGTAGCAGCACGTTCCTTATATGTAGCTTTCGACATGATTTA
TCTTCGTTTCCTGCAGGTTTTTGTTCTGTGCAGTTGGGTTAAGAATACTGGGCAATTTCATGTTTCTTCA
ACACTACATATGCGTATATATACCAATCTAAGTCTGTGCTCCTTCCTTCGTTCTTCCTTCTGTTCGGAGA
TTACCGAATCAAAAAAATTTCAAGGAAACCGAAATCAAAAAAAAGAATAAAAAAAAAATGATGAATTGAA
AAGCTAGCTTATCGATGATAAGCTGTCAAACATGAGAATTAATTCCACGGACTATAGACTATACCTAGTA
TACTCCGTCTACTGTACGATACACTTCCGCTCAGGTCCTTGTCCTTTAACGAGGCCTTACCACTCTTTTG
TTACTCTATTGATCCAGCTCAGCAAAGGCAGTGTGATCTAAGATTCTATCTTCGCGATGTAGTAAAACTA
GCTAGACCGAGAAAGAGACTAGAAATGCAAAAGGCACTTCTACAATGGCTGCCATCATTATTATCCGATG
TGACGCTGCAGCTTCTCAATGATATTCGAATACGCTTTGAGGAGATACAGCCTAATATCCGACAAACTGT
TTTACAGATTTACGATCGTACTTGTTACCCATCATTGAATTTTGAACATCCGAACCTGGGAGTTTTCCCT
GAAACAGATAGTATATTTGAACCTGTATAATAATATATAGTCTAGCGCTTTACGGAAGACAATGTATGTA
TTTCGGTCTG
