>Addgene plasmid #45055 | pYES-mtBFP | addgene partial sequence | sequence record 64005 | Gal1 5'-AATATACCTCTATACTTTAACGTC-3'
GGACTACTAGCAGCTGTAATACGACTCACTATAGGGAATATTAAGCTTATGGCCTCCACTCGTGTCCTCG
CCTCTCGCCTGGCCTCCCGGATGGCTGCTTCCGCCAAGGTTGCCCGCCCTGCTGTCCGCGTTGCTCAGGT
CAGCAAGCGCACCATCCAGACTGGCTCCCCCCTCCAGACCCTCAAGCGCACCCAGATGACCTCCATCGTC
AACGCCACCACCCGCCAGGCTTTCCAGAAGCGCGCCTACTCTTCCGGATCTATGAGTAAGGGTGAAGAAC
TTTTCACTGGAGTTGTCCCAATTCTTGTTGAATTAGATGGTGATGTTAATGGGCACAAATTTTCTGTCAG
TGGAGAGGGTGAAGGTGATGCAACATACGGAAAACTTACCCTTAAATTTATTTGCACTACTGGAAAACTA
CCTGTTCCATGGCCAACACTTGTCACTACTTTCTCTCATGGTGTTCAATGCTTTTCAAGATACCCAGATC
ATATGAAACGGCATGACTTTTTCAAGAGTGCCATGCCCGAAGGTTATGTACAGGAAAGAACTATATTTTT
CAAAGATGACGGGAACTACAAGACACGTGCTGAAGTCAAGTTTGAAGGTGATACCCTTGTTAATAGAATC
GAGTTAAAAGGTATTGATTTTAAAGAAGATGGAAACATTCTTGGACACAAATTGGAATACAACTTTAACT
CACACAATGTATACATCATGGCAGACAAACAAAAGAATGGAATCAAAGTTAACTTCAAAATTAGACACAA
CATTGAAGATGGAAGCGTTCAACTAGCAGACCATTATCAACAAAATACTC
