[The description below was written by a language model from this plasmid's Addgene catalogue record.]
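Description:
pYES-mtBFP is a yeast expression plasmid built on the pYES2.0 backbone and designed to produce a mitochondria-targeted blue fluorescent protein (mtBFP) in Saccharomyces cerevisiae. It is a shuttle vector. In E. coli it is propagated under ampicillin selection, and in yeast it is maintained through the URA3 auxotrophic marker, which allows ura3 mutant hosts to grow without uracil. No feature table is available for this entry, so the origins of replication, the terminator and other backbone elements are not listed, and the bacterial copy number is recorded as unknown.

The mtBFP insert was cloned by restriction digestion between HindIII (5′) and EcoRI (3′) sites, both of which remain intact, so the cassette can be excised or exchanged. Expression is driven by a GAL promoter. Promoters of this type are induced by galactose and repressed by glucose, so the carbon source can be used to switch production of the fluorescent protein on or off. The name indicates a blue fluorescent protein directed to mitochondria. However, the record does not state which targeting presequence is used, which BFP variant is present, or whether other tags are included.

The associated publication describes a set of mitochondria-targeted fluorescent proteins developed as tools for studying organelle biogenesis in budding yeast. Consistent with that, this construct serves as an inducible live-cell marker for visualising mitochondria. The blue emission would in principle allow it to be combined with other fluorescent reporters, though the record does not describe specific applications.
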