Addgene plasmid #45055: pYES-mtBFP
Depositing lab: Benedikt Westermann. Depositing organization: Ludwig-Maximilians-Universitaet Muenchen (LMU). Publication: Mitochondria-targeted green fluorescent proteins: convenient tools for the study of organelle biogenesis in Saccharomyces cerevisiae. Westermann B, Neupert W. Yeast. 2000 Nov;16(15):1421-7. 10.1002/1097-0061(200011)16:15<1421::AID-YEA624>3.0.CO;2-U PubMed 11054823.
Backbone
  Vector backbone: pYES2.0
  Vector type: Yeast Expression
  Selectable markers: URA3
Growth in bacteria
  Bacterial resistance: Ampicillin, 100 μg/mL
  Growth temperature: 37°C
  Growth strain: DH5alpha
  Copy number: Unknown
Gene/Insert
  Gene/Insert name: mtBFP
  Promoter: GAL
  Cloning method: Restriction Enzyme; 5′ cloning site HindIII (not destroyed); 3′ cloning site EcoRI (not destroyed)
  Sequencing primers: 5′ none; 3′ none
Terms and licenses: Academic/Nonprofit Terms; Industry Terms: Not Available to Industry
How to cite: pYES-mtBFP was a gift from Benedikt Westermann (Addgene plasmid # 45055 ; http://n2t.net/addgene:45055 ; RRID:Addgene_45055)
